>Addgene plasmid #13096 | pmCherry-ATG5-K130R | addgene full sequence | sequence record 169554 | Addgene next-generation full plasmid sequencing result
CATGCATTAGTTATTAATAGTAATCAATTACGGGGTCATTAGTTCATAGCCCATATATGGAGTTCCGCGT
TACATAACTTACGGTAAATGGCCCGCCTGGCTGACCGCCCAACGACCCCCGCCCATTGACGTCAATAATG
ACGTATGTTCCCATAGTAACGCCAATAGGGACTTTCCATTGACGTCAATGGGTGGAGTATTTACGGTAAA
CTGCCCACTTGGCAGTACATCAAGTGTATCATATGCCAAGTACGCCCCCTATTGACGTCAATGACGGTAA
ATGGCCCGCCTGGCATTATGCCCAGTACATGACCTTATGGGACTTTCCTACTTGGCAGTACATCTACGTA
TTAGTCATCGCTATTACCATGGTGATGCGGTTTTGGCAGTACATCAATGGGCGTGGATAGCGGTTTGACT
CACGGGGATTTCCAAGTCTCCACCCCATTGACGTCAATGGGAGTTTGTTTTGGCACCAAAATCAACGGGA
CTTTCCAAAATGTCGTAACAACTCCGCCCCATTGACGCAAATGGGCGGTAGGCGTGTACGGTGGGAGGTC
TATATAAGCAGAGCTGGTTTAGTGAACCGTCAGATCCGCTAGCGCTACCGGTAATGGTGAGCAAGGGCGA
GGAGGATAACATGGCCATCATCAAGGAGTTCATGCGCTTCAAGGTGCACATGGAGGGCTCCGTGAACGGC
CACGAGTTCGAGATCGAGGGCGAGGGCGAGGGCCGCCCCTACGAGGGCACCCAGACCGCCAAGCTGAAGG
TGACCAAGGGTGGCCCCCTGCCCTTCGCCTGGGACATCCTGTCCCCTCAGTTCATGTACGGCTCCAAGGC
CTACGTGAAGCACCCCGCCGACATCCCCGACTACTTGAAGCTGTCCTTCCCCGAGGGCTTCAAGTGGGAG
CGCGTGATGAACTTCGAGGACGGCGGCGTGGTGACCGTGACCCAGGACTCCTCCCTGCAGGACGGCGAGT
TCATCTACAAGGTGAAGCTGCGCGGCACCAACTTCCCCTCCGACGGCCCCGTAATGCAGAAGAAGACCAT
GGGCTGGGAGGCCTCCTCCGAGCGGATGTACCCCGAGGACGGCGCCCTGAAGGGCGAGATCAAGCAGAGG
CTGAAGCTGAAGGACGGCGGCCACTACGACGCTGAGGTCAAGACCACCTACAAGGCCAAGAAGCCCGTGC
AGCTGCCCGGCGCCTACAACGTCAACATCAAGTTGGACATCACCTCCCACAACGAGGACTACACCATCGT
GGAACAGTACGAACGCGCCGAGGGCCGCCACTCCACCGGCGGCATGGACGAGCTGTACAAGAGATCTCGA
GCTCAAGCTTCGAATTCTGCAGTCGACGGTACCATGACAGATGACAAAGATGTGCTTCGAGATGTGTGGT
TTGGACGAATTCCAACTTGCTTTACTCTCTATCAGGATGAGATAACTGAAAGAGAAGCAGAACCATACTA
TTTGCTTTTGCCAAGAGTCAGCTATTTGACGTTGGTAACTGACAAAGTGAAAAAGCACTTTCAGAAGGTT
ATGAGACAAGAAGATGTTAGTGAGATATGGTTTGAATATGAAGGCACACCCCTGAAATGGCATTATCCAA
TTGGTTTACTATTTGATCTTCTTGCATCAAGTTCAGCTCTTCCTTGGAACATCACAGTACATTTCAAGAG
TTTTCCAGAAAAGGACCTTCTACACTGTCCATCCAAGGATGCGGTTGAGGCTCACTTTATGTCGTGTATG
AGAGAAGCTGATGCTTTAAAGCATAAAAGTCAAGTGATCAACGAAATGCAGAAAAAAGACCACAAGCAGC
TCTGGATGGGACTGCAGAATGACAGATTTGACCAGTTTTGGGCCATCAACCGGAAACTCATGGAATATCC
TCCAGAAGAAAATGGATTTCGTTATATCCCCTTTAGAATATATCAGACCACGACGGAGCGGCCTTTCATC
CAGAAGCTGTTCCGGCCTGTGGCCGCAGATGGACAGCTGCACACACTTGGAGATCTCCTCAGAGAAGTCT
GTCCTTCCGCAGTCGCCCCTGAAGATGGAGAGAAGAGGAGCCAGGTGATGATTCACGGGATAGAGCCAAT
GCTGGAAACCCCTCTGCAGTGGCTGAGCGAGCATCTGAGCTACCCAGATAACTTTCTTCATATTAGCATT
GTCCCCCAGCCAACAGATTGAGGATCCACCGGATCTAGATAACTGATCATAATCAGCCATACCACATTTG
TAGAGGTTTTACTTGCTTTAAAAAACCTCCCACACCTCCCCCTGAACCTGAAACATAAAATGAATGCAAT
TGTTGTTGTTAACTTGTTTATTGCAGCTTATAATGGTTACAAATAAAGCAATAGCATCACAAATTTCACA
AATAAAGCATTTTTTTCACTGCATTCTAGTTGTGGTTTGTCCAAACTCATCAATGTATCTTAACGCGTAA
ATTGTAAGCGTTAATATTTTGTTAAAATTCGCGTTAAATTTTTGTTAAATCAGCTCATTTTTTAACCAAT
AGGCCGAAATCGGCAAAATCCCTTATAAATCAAAAGAATAGACCGAGATAGGGT
[37 nt withheld, positions 2575-2611]
AAAGAACGTGGACTCCAACGTCAAAGG
[49 nt withheld, positions 2639-2687]
T
[91 nt withheld, positions 2689-2779]
G
[124 nt withheld, positions 2781-2904]
CAGGTGGCACTTTTCGGGGAAATGTGCGCGGAACCCCTATTTGTTTATTTTTCTAAATACATTCAAATAT
GTATCCGCTCATGAGACAATAACCCTGATAAATGCTTCAATAATATTGAAAAAGGAAGAGTCCTGAGGCG
GAAAGAACCAGCTGTGGAATGTGTGTCAGTTAGGGTGTGGAAAGTCCCCAGGCTCCCCAGCAGGCAGAAG
TATGCAAAGCATGCATCTCAATTAGTCAGCAACCAGGTGTGGAAAGTCCCCAGGCTCCCCAGCAGGCAGA
AGTATGCAAAGCATGCATCTCAATTAGTCAGCAACCATAGTCCCGCCCCTAACTCCGCCCATCCCGCCCC
TAACTCCGCCCAGTTCCGCCCATTCTCCGCCCCATGGCTGACTAATTTTTTTTATTTATGCAGAGGCCGA
GGCCGCCTCGGCCTCTGAGCTATTCCAGAAGTAGTGAGGAGGCTTTTTTGGAGGCCTAGGCTTTTGCAAA
GATCGATCAAGAGACAGGATGAGGATCGTTTCGCATGATTGAACAAGATGGATTGCACGCAGGTTCTCCG
GCCGCTTGGGTGGAGAGGCTATTCGGCTATGACTGGGCACAACAGACAATCGGCTGCTCTGATGCCGCCG
TGTTCCGGCTGTCAGCGCAGGGGCGCCCGGTTCTTTTTGTCAAGACCGACCTGTCCGGTGCCCTGAATGA
ACTGCAAGACGAGGCAGCGCGGCTATCGTGGCTGGCCACGACGGGCGTTCCTTGCGCAGCTGTGCTCGAC
GTTGTCACTGAAGCGGGAAGGGACTGGCTGCTATTGGGCGAAGTGCCGGGGCAGGATCTCCTGTCATCTC
ACCTTGCTCCTGCCGAGAAAGTATCCATCATGGCTGATGCAATGCGGCGGCTGCATACGCTTGATCCGGC
TACCTGCCCATTCGACCACCAAGCGAAACATCGCATCGAGCGAGCACGTACTCGGATGGAAGCCGGTCTT
GTCGATCAGGATGATCTGGACGAAGAGCATCAGGGGCTCGCGCCAGCCGAACTGTTCGCCAGGCTCAAGG
CGAGCATGCCCGACGGCGAGGATCTCGTCGTGACCCATGGCGATGCCTGCTTGCCGAATATCATGGTGGA
AAATGGCCGCTTTTCTGGATTCATCGACTGTGGCCGGCTGGGTGTGGCGGACCGCTATCAGGACATAGCG
TTGGCTACCCGTGATATTGCTGAAGAGCTTGGCGGCGAATGGGCTGACCGCTTCCTCGTGCTTTACGGTA
TCGCCGCTCCCGATTCGCAGCGCATCGCCTTCTATCGCCTTCTTGACGAGTTCTTCTGAGCGGGACTCTG
GGGTTCGAAATGACCGACCAAGCGACGCCCAACCTGCCATCACGAGATTTCGATTCCACCGCCGCCTTCT
ATGAAAGGTTGGGCTTCGGAATCGTTTTCCGGGACGCCGGCTGGATGATCCTCCAGCGCGGGGATCTCAT
GCTGGAGTTCTTCGCCCACCCTAGGGGGAGGCTAACTGAAACACGGAAGGAGACAATACCGGAAGGAACC
CGCGCTATGACGGCAATAAAAAGACAGAATAAAACGCACGGTGTTGGGTCGTTTGTTCATAAACGCGGGG
TTCGGTCCCAGGGCTGGCACTCTGTCGATACCCCACCGAGACCCCATTGGGGCCAATACGCCCGCGTTTC
TTCCTTTTCCCCACCCCACCCCCCAAGTTCGGGTGAAGGCCCAGGGCTCGCAGCCAACGTCGGGGCGGCA
GGCCCTGCCATAGCCTCAGGTTACTCATATATACTTTAGATTGATTTAAAACTTCATTTTTAATTTAAAA
GGATCTAGGTGAAGATCCTTTTTGATAATCTCATGACCAAAATCCCTTAACGTGAGTTTTCGTTCCACTG
AGCGTCAGACCCCGTAGAAAAGATCAAAGGATCTTCTTGAGATCCTTTTTTTCTGCGCGTAATCTGCTGC
TTGCAAACAAAAAAACCACCGCTACCAGCGGTGGTTTGTTTGCCGGATCAAGAGCTACCAACTCTTTTTC
CGAAGGTAACTGGCTTCAGCAGAGCGCAGATACCAAATACTGTTCTTCTAGTGTAGCCGTAGTTAGGCCA
CCACTTCAAGAACTCTGTAGCACCGCCTACATACCTCGCTCTGCTAATCCTGTTACCAGTGGCTGCTGCC
AGTGGCGATAAGTCGTGTCTTACCGGGTTGGACTCAAGACGATAGTTACCGGATAAGGCGCAGCGGTCGG
GCTGAACGGGGGGTTCGTGCACACAGCCCAGCTTGGAGCGAACGACCTACACCGAACTGAGATACCTACA
GCGTGAGCTATGAGAAAGCGCCACGCTTCCCGAAGGGAGAAAGGCGGACAGGTATCCGGTAAGCGGCAGG
GTCGGAACAGGAGAGCGCACGAGGGAGCTTCCAGGGGGAAACGCCTGGTATCTTTATAGTCCTGTCGGGT
TTCGCCACCTCTGACTTGAGCGTCGATTTTTGTGATGCTCGTCAGGGGGGCGGAGCCTATGGAAAAACGC
CAGCAACGCGGCCTTTTTACGGTTCCTGGCCTTTTGCTGGCCTTTTGCTCACATGTTCTTTCCTGCGTTA
TCCCCTGATTCTGTGGATAACCGTATTACCGC
Features (pLannotate 1.2.2; 15 found; start..end, strand, type, name):
     68..371     +  enhancer       CMV enhancer: human cytomegalovirus immediate early enhancer
    372..575     +  promoter       CMV promoter: human cytomegalovirus (CMV) immediate early promoter
    614..1321    +  CDS            mCherry: mCherry is a basic (constitutively fluorescent) red fluorescent protein published in 2004, derived from Discosoma sp.. It is reported to be a very rapidly-maturing monomer with low acid sensitivity.
   1322..1363    +  misc_feature   MCS (fragment): multiple cloning site
   1364..2188    +  CDS            Atg5: ATG5_MOUSE - Also known as Apg5l. Experimental evidence at protein level: Swiss-Prot protein existence level 1. (Microbial infection) May act as a proviral factor. In association with ATG12, negatively regulates the innate antiviral immune response by impairing the type I IFN production pathway upon vesicular stomatitis virus (VSV) infection. From Mus musculus (Mouse).
   2214..2298    +  CDS            large T antigen (fragment): large T antigen from SV40 (simian virus 40)
   2321..2442    +  polyA_signal   SV40 poly(A) signal: SV40 polyadenylation signal
   2476..2904    -  rep_origin     f1 ori (sequence partly withheld): f1 bacteriophage origin of replication; arrow indicates direction of (+) strand synthesis
   2931..3035    +  promoter       AmpR promoter: bla
   3037..3394    +  promoter       SV40 promoter: SV40 enhancer and early promoter
   3429..4223    +  CDS            NeoR/KanR: aminoglycoside phosphotransferase from Tn5; aph(3')-II (or nptII); confers resistance to neomycin, kanamycin, and G418 (Geneticin®)
   4244..4396    +  CDS            ble (fragment): BLE_KLEPN - Experimental evidence at protein level: Swiss-Prot protein existence level 1. Binding protein with a strong affinity to the bleomycin family of antibiotics. Binds to CL990; an antimitotic-antibiotic compound. From Klebsiella pneumoniae.
   4455..4502    +  polyA_signal   HSV TK poly(A) signal: herpes simplex virus thymidine kinase polyadenylation signal (Cole and Stacy, 1985)
   4593..4609    -  polyA_signal   bGH poly(A) signal (fragment): bovine growth hormone polyadenylation signal
   4831..5419    +  rep_origin     ori: high-copy-number ColE1/pMB1/pBR322/pUC origin of replication
