[The description below was written by a language model from this plasmid's Addgene catalogue record and pLannotate feature annotations shown in this document.]
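Description:
pmCherry-ATG5-K130R is a mammalian expression plasmid built on the Clontech pEGFP-C1 backbone, in which the GFP coding sequence has been replaced by the red fluorescent protein mCherry and fused in frame to mouse Atg5 carrying a K130R substitution. In the sequenced 5,526-nt plasmid, the human cytomegalovirus immediate-early enhancer and promoter drive an mCherry open reading frame, followed by a short remnant of the multiple cloning site that serves as a linker, then the Atg5 coding sequence, so that mCherry sits at the N-terminus of the fusion. The transcript is terminated by the SV40 polyadenylation signal. The catalogued insert size of 1,576 bp corresponds approximately to mCherry plus Atg5 together, consistent with the AgeI and BamHI cloning sites listed.

The plasmid replicates at high copy in E. coli from a ColE1/pUC-type origin and also carries an f1 origin for single-stranded DNA production. Selection relies on a single Tn5 aminoglycoside phosphotransferase gene (NeoR/KanR) placed behind tandem bacterial (bla) and SV40 early promoters and followed by the HSV TK polyadenylation signal. This arrangement gives kanamycin resistance in bacteria and allows G418 selection of transfected mammalian cells. The small ble, large T antigen and bGH poly(A) fragments in the annotation are probably partial matches to backbone sequence rather than functional elements.

Lysine 130 of Atg5 is generally known as the residue to which Atg12 is conjugated, so the K130R mutant is commonly used as a conjugation-defective, dominant-negative inhibitor of autophagosome formation. The mCherry tag allows expressing cells to be identified by red fluorescence. The associated publication concerns Bnip3 and autophagy in myocardial ischemia/reperfusion injury.
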