Addgene plasmid #13096: pmCherry-ATG5-K130R
Depositing lab: Roberta Gottlieb. Depositing organization: Scripps California (The Scripps Research Institute). Publication: Response to myocardial ischemia/reperfusion injury involves Bnip3 and autophagy. Hamacher-Brady A, Brady NR, Logue SE, Sayen MR, Jinno M, Kirshenbaum LA, Gottlieb RA, Gustafsson AB. Cell Death Differ. 2007 Jan;14(1):146-57. doi: 10.1038/sj.cdd.4401936. Epub 2006 Apr 28. PubMed 16645637.
Backbone
  Vector backbone: pEGFPC1
  Backbone manufacturer: Clontech
  Backbone size w/o insert (bp): 3941
  Vector type: Mammalian Expression
Growth in bacteria
  Bacterial resistance: Kanamycin, 50 μg/mL
  Growth temperature: 37°C
  Growth strain: DH5alpha
  Copy number: High Copy
Gene/Insert
  Gene/Insert name: ATG5-K130R (alt name: ATG5)
  Species: M. musculus (mouse)
  Insert size (bp): 1576
  Mutation: K130R
  GenBank ID: AB048349
  Entrez Gene: Atg5 (a.k.a. 2010107M05Rik, 3110067M24Rik, Apg5l, Atg5l, Paddy)
  Tag / fusion protein: mCherry (N terminal on insert)
  Cloning method: Restriction Enzyme; 5′ cloning site AgeI (unknown if destroyed); 3′ cloning site BamHI (unknown if destroyed)
  Sequencing primers: 5′ NA
Resource information
  A portion of this plasmid was derived from a plasmid made by: The fusion marker mCherry is from Roger Tsien at UCSD
Terms and licenses: Academic/Nonprofit Terms; Industry Terms: Not Available to Industry
Depositor comments: for mCherry marker protein Campbell RE, Tour O, Palmer AE, Steinbach PA, Baird GS, Zacharias DA, Tsien RY. Proc Natl Acad Sci U S A. 2002 Jun 11;99(12):7877-82
How to cite: pmCherry-ATG5-K130R was a gift from Roberta Gottlieb (Addgene plasmid # 13096 ; http://n2t.net/addgene:13096 ; RRID:Addgene_13096)
