>Addgene plasmid #13096 | pmCherry-ATG5-K130R | addgene partial sequence | sequence record 57639 | mCherry-F 5'-ccccgtaatgcagaagaaga-3'
CCCCGAGGACGGCGCCCTGAAGGGCGAGATCAAGCAGAGGCTGAAGCTGAAGGACGGCGGCCACTACGAC
GCTGAGGTCAAGACCACCTACAAGGCCAAGAAGCCCGTGCAGCTGCCCGGCGCCTACAACGTCAACATCA
AGTTGGACATCACCTCCCACAACGAGGACTACACCATCGTGGAACAGTACGAACGCGCCGAGGGCCGCCA
CTCCACCGGCGGCATGGACGAGCTGTACAAGAGATCTCGAGCTCAAGCTTCGAATTCTGCAGTCGACGGT
ACCATGACAGATGACAAAGATGTGCTTCGAGATGTGTGGTTTGGACGAATTCCAACTTGCTTTACTCTCT
ATCAGGATGAGATAACTGAAAGAGAAGCAGAACCATACTATTTGCTTTTGCCAAGAGTCAGCTATTTGAC
GTTGGTAACTGACAAAGTGAAAAAGCACTTTCAGAAGGTTATGAGACAAGAAGATGTTAGTGAGATATGG
TTTGAATATGAAGGCACACCCCTGAAATGGCATTATCCAATTGGTTTACTATTTGATCTTCTTGCATCAA
GTTCAGCTCTTCCTTGGAACATCACAGTACATTTCAAGAGTTTTCCAGAAAAGGACCTTCTACACTGTCC
ATCCAAGGATGCGGTTGAGGCTCACTTTATGTCGTGTATGAGAGAAGCTGATGCTTTAAAGCATAAAAGT
CAAGTGATCAACGAAATGCAGAAAAAAGACCACAAGCAGCTCTGGATGGGACTGCAGAATGACAGATTTG
ACCAGTTTTGGGCCATCAACCGGAAACTCATGGAATATCCTCCAGAAGAAAATGGATTTCGTTATATCCC
CTTTAGAATATATCAGACCACGACGGAGCGGCCTTT
